>Addgene plasmid #189802 | E42_gRunx1_gRNA1_dTet_NGFR | addgene full sequence | sequence record 375689 | Addgene NGS Result
TGTCGGGGCGCAGCCATGACCCAGTCACGTAGCGATAGCGGAGTGTAGATCCGGCTGTGGAATGTGTGTC
AGTTAGGGTGTGGAAAGTCCCCAGGCTCCCCAGCAGGCAGAAGTATGCAAAGCATGCATCTCAATTAGTC
AGCAACCAGGTGTGGAAAGTCCCCAGGCTCCCCAGCAGGCAGAAGTATGCAAAGCATGCATCTCAATTAG
TCAGCAACCATAGTCCCGCCCCTAACTCCGCCCATCCCGCCCCTAACTCCGCCCAGTTCCGCCCATTCTC
CGCCCCATGGCTGACTAATTTTTTTTATTTATGCAGAGGCCGAGGCCGCCTCGGCCTCTGAGCTATTCCA
GAAGTAGTGAGGAGGCTTTTTTGGAGGCCTAGGCTTTTGCAAAAAGCTTACTGGCTTAACTATGCGGCAT
CAGAGCAGATTGTACTGAGAGTGCACCATATGCGGTGTGAAATACCGCACAGATGCGTAAGGAGAAAATA
CCGCATCAGGCGCTCTTCCGCTTCCTCGCTCACTGACTCGCTGCGCTCGGTCGTTCGGCTGCGGCGAGCG
GTATCAGCTCACTCAAAGGCGGTAATACGGTTATCCACAGAATCAGGGGATAACGCAGGAAAGAACATGT
GAGCAAAAGGCCAGCAAAAGGCCAGGAACCGTAAAAAGGCCGCGTTGCTGGCGTTTTTCCATAGGCTCCG
CCCCCCTGACGAGCATCACAAAAATCGACGCTCAAGTCAGAGGTGGCGAAACCCGACAGGACTATAAAGA
TACCAGGCGTTTCCCCCTGGAAGCTCCCTCGTGCGCTCTCCTGTTCCGACCCTGCCGCTTACCGGATACC
TGTCCGCCTTTCTCCCTTCGGGAAGCGTGGCGCTTTCTCATAGCTCACGCTGTAGGTATCTCAGTTCGGT
GTAGGTCGTTCGCTCCAAGCTGGGCTGTGTGCACGAACCCCCCGTTCAGCCCGACCGCTGCGCCTTATCC
GGTAACTATCGTCTTGAGTCCAACCCGGTAAGACACGACTTATCGCCACTGGCAGCAGCCACTGGTAACA
GGATTAGCAGAGCGAGGTATGTAGGCGGTGCTACAGAGTTCTTGAAGTGGTGGCCTAACTACGGCTACAC
TAGAAGGACAGTATTTGGTATCTGCGCTCTGCTGAAGCCAGTTACCTTCGGAAAAAGAGTTGGTAGCTCT
TGATCCGGCAAACAAACCACCGCTGGTAGCGGTGGTTTTTTTGTTTGCAAGCAGCAGATTACGCGCAGAA
AAAAAGGATCTCAAGAAGATCCTTTGATCTTTTCTACGGGGTCTGACGCTCAGTGGAACGAAAACTCACG
TTAAGGGATTTTGGTCATGAGATTATCAAAAAGGATCTTCACCTAGATCCTTTTAAATTAAAAATGAAGT
TTTAAATCAATCTAAAGTATATATGAGTAAACTTGGTCTGACAGTTACCAATGCTTAATCAGTGAGGCAC
CTATCTCAGCGATCTGTCTATTTCGTTCATCCATAGTTGCCTGACTCCCCGTCGTGTAGATAACTACGAT
ACGGGAGGGCTTACCATCTGGCCCCAGTGCTGCAATGATACCGCGAGACCCACGCTCACCGGCTCCAGAT
TTATCAGCAATAAACCAGCCAGCCGGAAGGGCCGAGCGCAGAAGTGGTCCTGCAACTTTATCCGCCTCCA
TCCAGTCTATTAATTGTTGCCGGGAAGCTAGAGTAAGTAGTTCGCCAGTTAATAGTTTGCGCAACGTTGT
TGCCATTGCTGCAGGCATCGTGGTGTCACGCTCGTCGTTTGGTATGGCTTCATTCAGCTCCGGTTCCCAA
CGATCAAGGCGAGTTACATGATCCCCCATGTTGTGCAAAAAAGCGGTTAGCTCCTTCGGTCCTCCGATCG
TTGTCAGAAGTAAGTTGGCCGCAGTGTTATCACTCATGGTTATGGCAGCACTGCATAATTCTCTTACTGT
CATGCCATCCGTAAGATGCTTTTCTGTGACTGGTGAGTACTCAACCAAGTCATTCTGAGAATAGTGTATG
CGGCGACCGAGTTGCTCTTGCCCGGCGTCAACACGGGATAATACCGCGCCACATAGCAGAACTTTAAAAG
TGCTCATCATTGGAAAACGTTCTTCGGGGCGAAAACTCTCAAGGATCTTACCGCTGTTGAGATCCAGTTC
GATGTAACCCACTCGTGCACCCAACTGATCTTCAGCATCTTTTACTTTCACCAGCGTTTCTGGGTGAGCA
AAAACAGGAAGGCAAAATGCCGCAAAAAAGGGAATAAGGGCGACACGGAAATGTTGAATACTCATACTCT
TCCTTTTTCAATATTATTGAAGCATTTATCAGGGTTATTGTCTCATGAGCGGATACATATTTGAATGTAT
TTAGAAAAATAAACAAATAGGGGTTCCGCGCACATTTCCCCGAAAAGTGCCACCTGACGTCTAAGAAACC
ATTATTATCATGACATTAACCTATAAAAATAGGCGTATCACGAGGCCCTTTCGTCTTCAAGAATTAGCTT
GGCCATTGCATACGTTGTATCCATATCATAATATGTACATTTATATTGGCTCATGTCCAACATTACCGCC
ATGTTGACATTGATTATTGACTAGTTATTAATAGTAATCAATTACGGGGTCATTAGTTCATAGCCCATAT
ATGGAGTTCCGCGTTACATAACTTACGGTAAATGGCCCGCCTGGCTGACCGCCCAACGACCCCCGCCCAT
TGACGTCAATAATGACGTATGTTCCCATAGTAACGCCAATAGGGACTTTCCATTGACGTCAATGGGTGGA
GTATTTACGGTAAACTGCCCACTTGGCAGTACATCAAGTGTATCATATGCCAAGTACGCCCCCTATTGAC
GTCAATGACGGTAAATGGCCCGCCTGGCATTATGCCCAGTACATGACCTTATGGGACTTTCCTACTTGGC
AGTACATCTACGTATTAGTCATCGCTATTACCATGGTGATGCGGTTTTGGCAGTACATCAATGGGCGTGG
ATAGCGGTTTGACTCACGGGGATTTCCAAGTCTCCACCCCATTGACGTCAATGGGAGTTTGTTTTGGCAC
CAAAATCAACGGGACTTTCCAAAATGTCGTAACAACTCCGCCCCATTGACGCAAATGGGCGGTAGGCGTG
TACGGTGGGAGGTCTATATAAGCAGAGCTCAATAAAAGAGCCCACAACCCCTCACTCGGCGCGCCAGTCT
TCCGATAGACTGCGTCGCCCGGGTACCCGTATTCCCAATAAAGCCTCTTGCTGTTTGCATCCGAATCGTG
GTCTCGCTGTTCCTTGGGAGGGTCTCCTCTGAGTGATTGACTACCCACGACGGGGGTCTTTCATTTGGGG
GCTCGTCCGGGATTTGGAGACCCCTGCCCAGGGACCACCGACCCACCACCGGGAGGTAAGCTGGCCAGCA
ACTTATCTGTGTCTGTCCGATTGTCTAGTGTCTATGTTTGATGTTATGCGCCTGCGTCTGTACTAGTTAG
CTAACTAGCTCTGTATCTGGCGGACCCGTGGTGGAACTGACGAGTTCTGAACACCCGGCCGCAACCCTGG
GAGACGTCCCAGGGACTTTGGGGGCCGTTTTTGTGGCCCGACCTGAGGAAGGGAGTCGATGTGGAATCCG
ACCCCGTCAGGATATGTGGTTCTGGTAGGAGACGAGAACCTAAAACAGTTCCCGCCTCCGTCTGAATTTT
TGCTTTCGGTTTGGAACCGAAGCCGCGCGTCTTGTCTGCTGCAGCGCTGCAGCATCGTTCTGTGTTGTCT
CTGTCTGACTGTGTTTCTGTATTTGTCTGAAAATTAGGGCCAGACTGTTACCACTCCCTTAAGTTTGACC
TTAGGTCACTGGAAAGATGTCGAGCGGATCGCTCACAACCAGTCGGTAGATGTCAAGAAGAGACGTTGGG
TTACCTTCTGCTCTGCAGAATGGCCAACCTTTAACGTCGGATGGCCGCGAGACGGCACCTTTAACCGAGA
CCTCATCACCCAGGTTAAGATCAAGGTCTTTTCACCTGGCCCGCATGGACACCCAGACCAGGTCCCCTAC
ATCGTGACCTGGGAAGCCTTGGCTTTTGACCCCCCTCCCTGGGTCAAGCCCTTTGTACACCCTAAGCCTC
CGCCTCCTCTTCCTCCATCCGCCCCGTCTCTCCCCCTTGAACCTCCTCGTTCGACCCCGCCTCGATCCTC
CCTTTATCCAGCCCTCACTCCTTCTCTAGGCGCCGGAATTGAAGGATCCGAGGGCCTATTTCCCATGATT
CCTTCATATTTGCATATACGATACAAGGCTGTTAGAGAGATAATTGGAATTAATTTGACTGTAAACACAA
AGATATTAGTACAAAATACGTGACGTAGAAAGTAATAATTTCTTGGGTAGTTTGCAGTTTTAAAATTATG
TTTTAAAATGGACTATCATATGCTTACCGTAACTTGAAAGTATTTCGATTTCTTGGCTTTATATATCTTG
TGGAAAGGACGAAACACCGGCTCGTGCTGGCATCTACGGTTTAAGAGCTATGCTGGAAACAGCATAGCAA
GTTTAAATAAGGCTAGTCCGTTATCAACTTGAAAAAGTGGCACCGAGTCGGTGCTTTTTTTCTCGAGTGG
CTCCGGTGCCCGTCAGTGGGCAGAGCGCACATCGCCCACAGTCCCCGAGAAGTTGGGGGGAGGGGTCGGC
AATTGAACCGGTGCCTAGAGAAGGTGGCGCGGGGTAAACTGGGAAAGTGATGTCGTGTACTGGCTCCGCC
TTTTTCCCGAGGGTGGGGGAGAACCGTATATAAGTGCAGTAGTCGCCGTGAACGTTCTTTTTCGCAACGG
GTTTGCCGCCAGAACACAGGTGTCGTGACGCGGTCGCCACCATGGCCACAACCATGGACGGGCCGCGCCT
GCTGCTGTTGCTGCTTCTGGGGGTGTCCCTTGGAGGTGCCAAGGAGGCATGCCCCACAGGCCTGTACACA
CACAGCGGTGAGTGCTGCAAAGCCTGCAACCTGGGCGAGGGTGTGGCCCAGCCTTGTGGAGCCAACCAGA
CCGTGTGTGAGCCCTGCCTGGACAGCGTGACGTTCTCCGACGTGGTGAGCGCGACCGAGCCGTGCAAGCC
GTGCACCGAGTGCGTGGGGCTCCAGAGCATGTCGGCGCCGTGCGTGGAGGCCGACGACGCCGTGTGCCGC
TGCGCCTACGGCTACTACCAGGATGAGACGACTGGGCGCTGCGAGGCGTGCCGCGTGTGCGAGGCGGGCT
CGGGCCTCGTGTTCTCCTGCCAGGACAAGCAGAACACCGTGTGCGAGGAGTGCCCCGACGGCACGTATTC
CGACGAGGCCAACCACGTGGACCCGTGCCTGCCCTGCACCGTGTGCGAGGACACCGAGCGCCAGCTCCGC
GAGTGCACACGCTGGGCCGACGCCGAGTGCGAGGAGATCCCTGGCCGTTGGATTACACGGTCCACACCCC
CAGAGGGCTCGGACAGCACAGCCCCCAGCACCCAGGAGCCTGAGGCACCTCCAGAACAAGACCTCATAGC
CAGCACGGTGGCAGGTGTGGTGACCACAGTGATGGGCAGCTCCCAGCCCGTGGTGACCCGAGGCACCACC
GACAACCTCATCCCTGTCTATTGCTCCATCCTGGCTGCTGTGGTTGTGGGCCTTGTGGCCTACATAGCCT
TCAAGAGGTGGAACAGTCATCGATATCCTCGAGGTCACCGCGGTCTAGAGTCGACCTGCAGCCAAGCTTA
TCGATAAATCGATTAGTCCAATTTGTTAAAGACAGGATATCAGTGGTCCAGGCTCTAGTTTTGACTCAAC
AATATCACCAGCTGAAGCCTATAGAGTACGAGCCATAGATAAAATAAAAGATTTTATTTAGTCTCCAGAA
AAAGGGGGGAATGAAAGACCCCACCTGTAGGTTTGGCAAGCTAGCTTAAGTAACGCCATTTTGCAAGGCA
TGGAAAAATACATAACTGAGAATAGAGAAGTTCAGATCAAGGTCAGGAACAGATGGAACAGGGTCGACCC
TAGAGAACCATCAGATGTTTCCAGGGTGCCCCAAGGACCTGAAATGACCCTGTGCCTTATTTGAACTAAC
CAATCAGTTCGCTTCTCGCTTCTGTTCGCGCGCTTCTGCTCCCCGAGCTCAATAAAAGAGCCCACAACCC
CTCACTCGGGGCGCCAGTCCTCCGATTGACTGAGTCGCCCGGGTACCCGTGTATCCAATAAACCCTCTTG
CAGTTGCATCCGACTTGTGGTCTCGCTGTTCCTTGGGAGGGTCTCCTCTGAGTGATTGACTACCCGTCAG
CGGGGGTCTTTCATTTGGGGGCTCGTCCGGGATCGGGAGACCCCTGCCCAGGGACCACCGACCCACCACC
GGGAGGTAAGCTGGCTGCCTCGCGCGTTTCGGTGATGACGGTGAAAACCTCTGACACATGCAGCTCCCGG
AGACGGTCACAGCTTGTCTGTAAGCGGATGCCGGGAGCAGACAAGCCCGTCAGGGCGCGTCAGCGGGTGT
TGGCGGG
Features (pLannotate 1.2.2; 19 found; start..end, strand, type, name):
      9..47      +  misc_feature   bom (fragment): basis of mobility region from pBR322
     64..393     +  promoter       SV40 promoter: SV40 enhancer and early promoter
    399..500     +  misc_feature   bom (fragment): basis of mobility region from pBR322
    686..1274    -  rep_origin     ori: high-copy-number ColE1/pMB1/pBR322/pUC origin of replication
   1445..2305    -  CDS            AmpR: β-lactamase; bla; confers resistance to ampicillin, carbenicillin, and related antibiotics
   2306..2410    -  promoter       AmpR promoter: bla
   2596..2975    +  enhancer       CMV enhancer: human cytomegalovirus immediate early enhancer
   2976..3179    +  promoter       CMV promoter: human cytomegalovirus (CMV) immediate early promoter
   3180..3355    +  LTR            5' LTR (truncated): truncated long terminal repeat from Moloney murine sarcoma virus
   3477..3751    +  misc_feature   MESV Ψ (fragment): packaging signal of murine embryonic stem cell virus
   3818..4234    +  CDS            gag (truncated): truncated Moloney murine leukemia virus (MMLV) gag gene lacking the start codon
   4250..4490    +  promoter       U6 promoter: RNA polymerase III promoter for human U6 snRNA
   4537..4604    +  misc_RNA       tracrRNA (fragment): trans-activating CRISPR RNA for the Streptococcus pyogenes CRISPR/Cas9 system
   4638..4849    +  promoter       EF-1α core promoter: core promoter for human elongation factor EF-1α
   4884..5687    +  CDS            NGFR (fragment): TNR16_HUMAN - Also known as TNFRSF16. Experimental evidence at protein level: Swiss-Prot protein existence level 1. Low affinity receptor which can bind to NGF, BDNF, NTF3, and NTF4. Forms a heterodimeric receptor with SORCS2 that binds the precursor forms of NGF, BDNF and NTF3 with high affinity, and has much lower affinity for mature NGF and BDNF (PubMed:24908487). Plays an important role in differentiation and survival of specific neuronal populations during development (By similarity). Can mediate cell survival as well as cell death of neural cells. Plays a role in the inactivation of RHOA
   5714..5731    +  misc_feature   MCS (fragment): pUC18/19 multiple cloning site
   5747..5848    +  CDS            env (fragment): murine leukemia virus gPr80 envelope polyprotein precursor; env; proteolytically cleaved into gp70SU and p15TM subunits
   5890..6315    +  LTR            3' LTR (ΔU3): self-inactivating 3' long terminal repeat (LTR) from Moloney murine leukemia virus
   6384..6424    +  CDS            rop (fragment): Rop protein, which maintains plasmids at low copy number; rop
