[The description below was written by a language model from this plasmid's Addgene catalogue record and pLannotate feature annotations shown in this document.]
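Description:
E42_gRunx1_gRNA1_dTet_NGFR is a self-inactivating gammaretroviral vector built on the pQCXIN backbone for delivering a CRISPR guide RNA against mouse Runx1. In bacteria the roughly 6.5 kb plasmid is maintained through a high-copy ColE1/pUC-type origin and selected with ampicillin via the β-lactamase gene. A recombination-reduced growth strain is listed, which is usual for plasmids carrying repeated LTRs. Small annotated fragments of bom, rop and env, as well as an SV40 promoter lying outside the viral region, appear to be backbone remnants.

The viral genome is transcribed in packaging cells from a hybrid 5′ end, in which the CMV enhancer and promoter are fused to a truncated 5′ LTR. It is followed by the Ψ packaging signal and a truncated gag segment lacking its start codon, which support encapsidation of the RNA. The 3′ LTR carries a U3 deletion, so after reverse transcription and integration the viral promoter is inactive and expression depends on the internal promoters. There are two such cassettes. A human U6 RNA polymerase III promoter drives the 19-nucleotide Runx1-targeting spacer joined to the Streptococcus pyogenes guide scaffold (annotated as a tracrRNA fragment). An EF-1α core promoter drives a fragment of human NGFR, the low-affinity nerve growth factor receptor. A partial NGFR of this kind typically serves as a cell-surface marker for identifying or sorting transduced cells, although the record does not state this role explicitly.

No Cas9 coding sequence is annotated, so the nuclease must be supplied separately. The associated publication concerns Runx1 and Runx3 function in mouse T-cell lineage commitment, consistent with use for Runx1 disruption in such progenitor cells. The record does not explain the "dTet" part of the name.
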