Addgene plasmid #189802: E42_gRunx1_gRNA1_dTet_NGFR
Purpose: Retroviral delivery of guide RNA against mouse Runx1
Depositing lab: Ellen Rothenberg. Depositing organization: California Institute of Technology. Publication: Runx1 and Runx3 drive progenitor to T-lineage transcriptome conversion in mouse T cell commitment via dynamic genomic site switching. Shin B, Hosokawa H, Romero-Wolf M, Zhou W, Masuhara K, Tobin VR, Levanon D, Groner Y, Rothenberg EV. Proc Natl Acad Sci U S A. 2021 Jan 26;118(4). pii: 2019655118. doi: 10.1073/pnas.2019655118. PubMed 33479171.
Backbone
  Vector backbone: pQCXIN
  Vector type: Retroviral
Growth in bacteria
  Bacterial resistance: Ampicillin, 100 μg/mL
  Growth temperature: 37°C
  Growth strain: NEB Stable
  Copy number: Unknown
Gene/Insert
  Gene/Insert name: gRunx1_gRNA1
  gRNA/shRNA sequence: gctcgtgctggcatctacg
  Species: M. musculus (mouse)
  Insert size (bp): 19
  Entrez Gene: Runx1 (a.k.a. AML1, CBF-alpha-2, Cbfa2, Pebp2a2, Pebpa2b)
  Cloning method: Unknown
Terms and licenses: Academic/Nonprofit Terms; Industry Terms: Not Available to Industry
How to cite: E42_gRunx1_gRNA1_dTet_NGFR was a gift from Ellen Rothenberg (Addgene plasmid # 189802 ; http://n2t.net/addgene:189802 ; RRID:Addgene_189802)
